>Addgene plasmid #67659 | Orange Nano-lantern/pRSETB | depositor partial sequence | sequence record 117191 | Orange Nano-lantern/pRSETB sequence 1587 bps
ATGGTGAGCGTGATCAAGCCCGAGATGAAGATGAGGTACTACATGGACGGCTCCGTCAATGGGCATGAGT
TCACAATCGAGGGTGAGGGCACAGGCAGACCTTACGAGGGACATCAGGAGATGACACTGCGCGTCACAAT
GGCCGAGGGCGGGCCAATGCCTTTCGCCTTCGACCTGGTGTCCCACGTGTTCTGTTACGGCCACAGAGTT
TTTACTAAATATCCAGAAGAGATCCCAGACTATTTCAAGCAGGCCTTTCCTGAGGGCCTGTCCTGGGAGA
GGTCCCTGGAGTTCGAGGACGGCGGCTCCGCCTCCGTGAGCGCCCACATCAGCCTGAGGGGCAACACCTT
CTACCACAAGTCCAAGTTCACCGGCGTGAACTTCCCCGCCGACGGCCCCATCATGCAGAACCAGAGCGTG
GACTGGGAGCCCTCCACCGAGAAGATCACCGCCAGCGACGGCGTGCTGAAGGGCGACGTGACCATGTACC
TGAAGCTGGAGGGCGGCGGCAACCACAAGTGCCAGATGAAGACCACCTACAAGGCCGCCAAGGAGATCCT
GGAGATGCCCGGCGACCACTACATCGGCCACAGGCTGGTGAGGAAGACCGAGGGCAACATCACCGAGCAG
GTGGAGGACGCCGTGGCCCACTCCGGTACCAAGGTGTACGACCCCGAGCAACGCAAACGCATGATCACTG
GGCCTCAGTGGTGGGCTCGCTGCAAGCAAATGAACGTGCTGGACTCCTTCATCAACTACTATGATTCCGA
GAAGCACGCCGAGAACGCCGTGATTTTTCTGCATGGTAACGCTACCTCCAGCTACCTGTGGAGGCACGTC
GTGCCTCACATCGAGCCCGTGGCTAGATGCATCATCCCTGATCTGATCGGAATGGGTAAGTCCGGCAAGA
GCGGGAATGGCTCATATCGCCTCCTGGATCACTACAAGTACCTCACCGCTTGGTTCGAGCTGCTGAACCT
TCCAAAGAAAATCATCTTTGTGGGCCACGACTGGGGGAGCGCTCTGGCCTTTCACTACGCCTACGAGCAC
CAAGACAGGATCAAGGCCATCGTCCATATGGAGAGTGTCGTGGACGTGATCGAGTCCTGGATGGGGTGGC
CTGACATCGAGGAGGAGCTGGCCCTGATCAAGAGCGAAGAGGGCGAGAAAATGGTGCTTGAGAATAACTT
CTTCGTCGAGACCCTGTTGCCAAGCAAGATCATGCGGAAACTGGAGCCTGAGGAGTTCGCTGCCTACCTG
GAGCCATTCAAGGAGAAGGGCGAGGTTAGACGGCCTACCCTCTCCTGGCCTCGCGAGATCCCTCTCGTTA
AGGGAGGCAAGCCCGACGTCGTCCAGATTGTCCGCAACTACAACGCCTACCTTCGGGCCAGCGACGATCT
GCCTAAGCTGTTCATCGAGTCCGACCCTGGGTTCTTTTCCAACGCTATTGTCGAGGGAGCTAAGAAGTTC
CCTAACACCGAGTTCGTGAAGGTGAAGGGCCTCCACTTCCTCCAGGAGGACGCTCCAGATGAAATGGGTA
AGTACATCAAGAGCTTCGTGGAGCGCGTGCTGAAGAACGAGCAGTAA
