>Addgene plasmid #67659 | Orange Nano-lantern/pRSETB | addgene partial sequence | sequence record 123613 | T7 5'-TAATACGACTCACTATAGGG-3'
AATATTTTGTTTACTTTAAGAAGGAGATATACATATGCGGGGTTCTCATCATCATCATCATCATGGTATG
GCTAGCATGACTGGTGGACAGCAAATGGGTCGGGATCTGTACGACGATGACGATAAGGATCCGATGGTGA
GCGTGATCAAGCCCGAGATGAAGATGAGGTACTACATGGACGGCTCCGTCAATGGGCATGAGTTCACAAT
CGAGGGTGAGGGCACAGGCAGACCTTACGAGGGACATCAGGAGATGACACTGCGCGTCACAATGGCCGAG
GGCGGGCCAATGCCTTTCGCCTTCGACCTGGTGTCCCACGTGTTCTGTTACGGCCACAGAGTTTTTACTA
AATATCCAGAAGAGATCCCAGACTATTTCAAGCAGGCCTTTCCTGAGGGCCTGTCCTGGGAGAGGTCCCT
GGAGTTCGAGGACGGCGGCTCCGCCTCCGTGAGCGCCCACATCAGCCTGAGGGGCAACACCTTCTACCAC
AAGTCCAAGTTCACCGGCGTGAACTTCCCCGCCGACGGCCCCATCATGCAGAACCAGAGCGTGGACTGGG
AGCCCTCCACCGAGAAGATCACCGCCAGCGACGGCGTGCTGAAGGGCGACGTGACCATGTACCTGAAGCT
GGAGGGCGGCGGCAACCACAAGTGCCAGATGAAGACCACCTACAAGGCCGCCAAGGAGATCCTGGAGATG
CCCGGCGACCACTACATCGGCCACAGGCTGGTGAGGAAGACCGAGGGCAACATCACCGAGCAGGTGGAGG
ACGCCGTGGCCCACTCCGGTACCAAGGTGTACGACCCCGAGCAACGCAAACGCATGATCACTGGGCCTCA
GTGGTGGGCT
