>Addgene plasmid #67659 | Orange Nano-lantern/pRSETB | addgene partial sequence | sequence record 123616 | T7term 5'-GCTAGTTATTGCTCAGCGG-3'
CTTTCGGGCTTTGTTAGCAGCCGGATCAAGCTTCGAATTCTTACTGCTCGTTCTTCAGCACGCGCTCCAC
GAAGCTCTTGATGTACTTACCCATTTCATCTGGAGCGTCCTCCTGGAGGAAGTGGAGGCCCTTCACCTTC
ACGAACTCGGTGTTAGGGAACTTCTTAGCTCCCTCGACAATAGCGTTGGAAAAGAACCCAGGGTCGGACT
CGATGAACAGCTTAGGCAGATCGTCGCTGGCCCGAAGGTAGGCGTTGTAGTTGCGGACAATCTGGACGAC
GTCGGGCTTGCCTCCCTTAACGAGAGGGATCTCGCGAGGCCAGGAGAGGGTAGGCCGTCTAACCTCGCCC
TTCTCCTTGAATGGCTCCAGGTAGGCAGCGAACTCCTCAGGCTCCAGTTTCCGCATGATCTTGCTTGGCA
ACAGGGTCTCGACGAAGAAGTTATTCTCAAGCACCATTTTCTCGCCCTCTTCGCTCTTGATCAGGGCCAG
CTCCTCCTCGATGTCAGGCCACCCCATCCAGGACTCGATCACGTCCACGACACTCTCCATATGGACGATG
GCCTTGATCCTGTCTTGGTGCTCGTAGGCGTAGTGAAAGGCCAGAGCGCTCCCCCAGTCGTGGCCCACAA
AGATGATTTTCTTTGGAAGGTTCAGCAGCTCGAACCAAGCGGTGAGGTACTTGTAGTGATCCAGGAGGCG
ATATGAGCCATTCCCGCTCTTGCCGGACTTACCCATTCCGATCAGATCAGGGATGATGCATCTAGCCACG
GGCTCGATGTGAGGCACGACGTGCCTCCACAGGTAGCTGGAGGTAGCGTTACCATGCAGA
