[The description below was written by a language model from this plasmid's Addgene catalogue record.]
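Description:
Orange Nano-lantern/pRSETB is a bacterial expression plasmid built on the commercial pRSETB backbone. It is maintained at high copy number in E. coli under ampicillin selection. The record gives no feature table, so the promoter and origin are not explicitly listed. pRSET-series vectors are generally T7 promoter-driven expression plasmids with a pUC-type origin and an N-terminal leader encoding a polyhistidine tag. This fits the 6xHis tag recorded for the construct, although the record does not state the tag's position.

The insert is a synthetic open reading frame of about 1.6 kb encoding Orange Nano-lantern (ONL), cloned by restriction digestion between BamHI at the 5′ end and EcoRI at the 3′ end; whether these sites survived cloning is not recorded. Nano-lanterns are chimeric luminescent probes in which a luciferase is fused to a fluorescent protein. Energy from the luciferase reaction is transferred by bioluminescence resonance energy transfer to the fluorescent acceptor, which brightens the signal and shifts the emission colour, here to orange. The specific luciferase and fluorescent protein components are not given in the record.

The stated purpose is an orange luminescent protein for high-speed single-cell and whole-body imaging, as one member of a multicolour palette of luminescent reporters. In this bacterial backbone, the construct is best suited to producing His-tagged ONL protein in E. coli for affinity purification and in vitro characterisation. It can also serve as a source of the ONL coding sequence for subcloning into other expression vectors.
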