Addgene plasmid #67659: Orange Nano-lantern/pRSETB
Purpose: orange luminescent protein for high-speed single-cell and whole body imaging
Depositing lab: Takeharu Nagai. Depositing organization: The University of Osaka. Publication: Expanded palette of Nano-lanterns for real-time multicolor luminescence imaging. Takai A, Nakano M, Saito K, Haruno R, Watanabe TM, Ohyanagi T, Jin T, Okada Y, Nagai T. Proc Natl Acad Sci U S A. 2015 Apr 7;112(14):4352-6. doi: 10.1073/pnas.1418468112. Epub 2015 Mar 23. PubMed 25831507.
Backbone
  Vector backbone: pRSETB
  Backbone manufacturer: Invitrogen
  Vector type: Bacterial Expression
Growth in bacteria
  Bacterial resistance: Ampicillin, 100 μg/mL
  Growth temperature: 37°C
  Growth strain: XL10 Gold
  Copy number: High Copy
Gene/Insert
  Gene/Insert name: Orange Nano-lantern (alt name: ONL)
  Species: Synthetic
  Insert size (bp): 1587
  GenBank ID: AB982073
  Tag / fusion protein: 6xHis
  Cloning method: Restriction Enzyme; 5′ cloning site BamHI (unknown if destroyed); 3′ cloning site EcoRI (unknown if destroyed)
  Sequencing primers: 5′ CATCATGGTATGGCTAGCATGACTGG; 3′ GCTAGTTATTGCTCAGCGG
Terms and licenses: Academic/Nonprofit Terms; Industry Terms: Not Available to Industry
How to cite: Orange Nano-lantern/pRSETB was a gift from Takeharu Nagai (Addgene plasmid # 67659 ; http://n2t.net/addgene:67659 ; RRID:Addgene_67659)
